>Addgene plasmid #81467 | pDONR223_CHD2_p.E287Q | addgene full sequence | sequence record 167263 | Addgene NGS result
CTTTCCTGCGTTATCCCCTGATTCTGTGGATAACCGTATTACCGCCTTTGAGTGAGCTGATACCGCTCGC
CGCAGCCGAACGACCGAGCGCAGCGAGTCAGTGAGCGAGGAAGCGGAAGAGCGCCCAATACGCAAACCGC
CTCTCCCCGCGCGTTGGCCGATTCATTAATGCAGCTGGCACGACAGGTTTCCCGACTGGAAAGCGGGCAG
TGAGCGCAACGCAATTAATACGCGTACCGCTAGCCAGGAAGAGTTTGTAGAAACGCAAAAAGGCCATCCG
TCAGGATGGCCTTCTGCTTAGTTTGATGCCTGGCAGTTTATGGCGGGCGTCCTGCCCGCCACCCTCCGGG
CCGTTGCTTCACAACGTTCAAATCCGCTCCCGGCGGATTTGTCCTACTCAGGAGAGCGTTCACCGACAAA
CAACAGATAAAACGAAAGGCCCAGTCTTCCGACTGAGCCTTTCGTTTTATTTGATGCCTGGCAGTTCCCT
ACTCTCGCGTTAACGCTAGCATGGATGTTTTCCCAGTCACGACGTTGTAAAACGACGGCCAGTCTTAAGC
TCGGGCCCCAAATAATGATTTTATTTTGACTGATAGTGACCTGTTCGTTGCAACAAATTGATGAGCAATG
CTTTTTTATAATGCCAACTTTGTACAAAAAAGTTGGCATGATGAGAAATAAGGACAAAAGCCAAGAGGAG
GACAGTTCGCTACACAGCAATGCATCGAGTCACTCAGCCTCTGAAGAAGCTTCGGGTTCAGACTCAGGCA
GTCAGTCGGAAAGTGAGCAGGGAAGTGATCCAGGAAGTGGACATGGCAGCGAGTCGAACAGCAGCTCTGA
ATCTTCTGAGAGTCAGTCGGAATCTGAGAGCGAATCAGCAGGTTCCAAATCCCAGCCAGTCCTCCCAGAA
GCCAAAGAGAAGCCAGCCTCTAAGAAGGAACGGATAGCTGATGTGAAGAAGATGTGGGAAGAATATCCTG
ATGTTTATGGGGTCAGGCGGTCAAACCGAAGCAGACAAGAACCATCGCGATTTAATATTAAGGAAGAGGC
AAGTAGCGGGTCTGAGAGTGGGAGCCCAAAAAGAAGAGGCCAGAGGCAGCTGAAAAAACAAGAAAAATGG
AAACAGGAACCCTCAGAAGATGAACAGGAACAAGGCACCAGTGCAGAGAGTGAGCCAGAACAAAAAAAAG
TAAAAGCCAGAAGACCTGTCCCCAGAAGAACAGTGCCCAAACCTCGTGTTAAAAAGCAGCCGAAGACTCA
GCGTGGAAAGAGAAAAAAGCAAGATTCTTCTGATGAGGATGATGATGATGACGAAGCTCCCAAAAGGCAG
ACTCGTCGAAGAGCGGCTAAAAACGTTAGTTACAAAGAAGATGATGACTTTGAGACTGACTCAGATGATC
TCATTGAAATGACTGGAGAAGGAGTTGATGAACAGCAAGATAATAGTGAAACTATTGAAAAGGTCTTAGA
TTCAAGACTGGGAAAGAAAGGAGCCACTGGAGCATCTACTACTGTATATGCGATTCAAGCTAATGGCGAC
CCTAGTGGTGACTTTGACACTGAAAAGGATGAAGGTGAAATCCAGTACCTCATCAAGTGGAAGGGTTGGT
CTTACATCCACAGCACATGGGAGAGTGAAGAATCCTTACAGCAACAGAAAGTGAAGGGCCTAAAAAAACT
AGAGAACTTCAAGAAAAAAGAGGACGAAATCAAACAATGGTTAGGGAAAGTTTCTCCTGAAGATGTAGAA
TATTTCAATTGCCAACAGGAGCTGGCTTCAGAGTTGAATAAACAGTATCAGATAGTAGAAAGAGTAATAG
CTGTGAAGACAAGTAAATCTACATTGGGTCAAACAGATTTTCCAGCTCATAGTCGGAAGCCGGCACCCTC
AAATGAGCCCGAATATCTATGTAAATGGATGGGACTCCCCTATTCAGAGTGTAGCTGGGAAGATGAAGCC
CTCATTGGAAAGAAATTCCAGAATTGCATTGACAGCTTCCACAGTAGGAACAACTCAAAAACCATCCCAA
CAAGAGAATGCAAGGCCCTGAAGCAGAGACCACGATTTGTAGCTTTAAAGAAACAACCTGCATATTTAGG
AGGGGAGAATCTGGAACTTCGAGATTATCAGCTAGAAGGTCTAAACTGGCTAGCTCATTCCTGGTGCAAG
TGATTGCCAACTTTCTTGTACAAAGTTGGCATTATAAGAAAGCATTGCTTATCAATTTGTTGCAACGAAC
AGGTCACTATCAGTCAAAATAAAATCATTATTTGCCATCCAGCTGATATCCCCTATAGTGAGTCGTATTA
CATGGTCATAGCTGTTTCCTGGCAGCTCTGGCCCGTGTCTCAAAATCTCTGATGTTACATTGCACAAGAT
AAAAATATATCATCATGCCTCCTCTAGACCAGCCAGGACAGAAATGCCTCGACTTCGCTGCTACCCAAGG
TTGCCGGGTGACGCACACCGTGGAAACGGATGAAGGCACGAACCCAGTGGACATAAGCCTGTTCGGTTCG
TAAGCTGTAATGCAAGTAGCGTATGCGCTCACGCAACTGGTCCAGAACCTTGACCGAACGCAGCGGTGGT
AACGGCGCAGTGGCGGTTTTCATGGCTTGTTATGACTGTTTTTTTGGGGTACAGTCTATGCCTCGGGCAT
CCAAGCAGCAAGCGCGTTACGCCGTGGGTCGATGTTTGATGTTATGGAGCAGCAACGATGTTACGCAGCA
GGGCAGTCGCCCTAAAACAAAGTTAAACATTATGAGGGAAGCGGTGATCGCCGAAGTATCGACTCAACTA
TCAGAGGTAGTTGGCGTCATCGAGCGCCATCTCGAACCGACGTTGCTGGCCGTACATTTGTACGGCTCCG
CAGTGGATGGCGGCCTGAAGCCACACAGTGATATTGATTTGCTGGTTACGGTGACCGTAAGGCTTGATGA
AACAACGCGGCGAGCTTTGATCAACGACCTTTTGGAAACTTCGGCTTCCCCTGGAGAGAGCGAGATTCTC
CGCGCTGTAGAAGTCACCATTGTTGTGCACGACGACATCATTCCGTGGCGTTATCCAGCTAAGCGCGAAC
TGCAATTTGGAGAATGGCAGCGCAATGACATTCTTGCAGGTATCTTCGAGCCAGCCACGATCGACATTGA
TCTGGCTATCTTGCTGACAAAAGCAAGAGAACATAGCGTTGCCTTGGTAGGTCCAGCGGCGGAGGAACTC
TTTGATCCGGTTCCTGAACAGGATCTATTTGAGGCGCTAAATGAAACCTTAACGCTATGGAACTCGCCGC
CCGACTGGGCTGGCGATGAGCGAAATGTAGTGCTTACGTTGTCCCGCATTTGGTACAGCGCAGTAACCGG
CAAAATCGCGCCGAAGGATGTCGCTGCCGACTGGGCAATGGAGCGCCTGCCGGCCCAGTATCAGCCCGTC
ATACTTGAAGCTAGACAGGCTTATCTTGGACAAGAAGAAGATCGCTTGGCCTCGCGCGCAGATCAGTTGG
AAGAATTTGTCCACTACGTGAAAGGCGAGATCACCAAGGTAGTCGGCAAATAACCCTCGAGCCACCCATG
ACCAAAATCCCTTAACGTGAGTTACGCGTCGTTCCACTGAGCGTCAGACCCCGTAGAAAAGATCAAAGGA
TCTTCTTGAGATCCTTTTTTTCTGCGCGTAATCTGCTGCTTGCAAACAAAAAAACCACCGCTACCAGCGG
TGGTTTGTTTGCCGGATCAAGAGCTACCAACTCTTTTTCCGAAGGTAACTGGCTTCAGCAGAGCGCAGAT
ACCAAATACTGTTCTTCTAGTGTAGCCGTAGTTAGGCCACCACTTCAAGAACTCTGTAGCACCGCCTACA
TACCTCGCTCTGCTAATCCTGTTACCAGTGGCTGCTGCCAGTGGCGATAAGTCGTGTCTTACCGGGTTGG
ACTCAAGACGATAGTTACCGGATAAGGCGCAGCGGTCGGGCTGAACGGGGGGTTCGTGCACACAGCCCAG
CTTGGAGCGAACGACCTACACCGAACTGAGATACCTACAGCGTGAGCTATGAGAAAGCGCCACGCTTCCC
GAAGGGAGAAAGGCGGACAGGTATCCGGTAAGCGGCAGGGTCGGAACAGGAGAGCGCACGAGGGAGCTTC
CAGGGGGAAACGCCTGGTATCTTTATAGTCCTGTCGGGTTTCGCCACCTCTGACTTGAGCGTCGATTTTT
GTGATGCTCGTCAGGGGGGCGGAGCCTATGGAAAAACGCCAGCAACGCGGCCTTTTTACGGTTCCTGGCC
TTTTGCTGGCCTTTTGCTCACATGTT
Features (pLannotate 1.2.2; 12 found; start..end, strand, type, name):
    121..213     +  CDS            lacI (fragment): lac repressor; lacI; The lac repressor binds to the lac operator to inhibit transcription in E. coli. This inhibition can be relieved by adding lactose or isopropyl-β-D-thiogalactopyranoside (IPTG).
    268..295     -  terminator     rrnB T2 terminator: transcription terminator T2 from the E. coli rrnB gene
    427..470     +  terminator     rrnB T1 terminator: Escherichia coli rrnB; transcription terminator T1 from the E. coli rrnB gene
    517..553     -  CDS            lacZα (fragment): LacZα fragment of β-galactosidase; lacZ fragment
    570..665     +  protein_bind   attL3: mutant version of attL; recombination site for the Gateway® LR reaction LR Clonase™
    668..2170    +  CDS            CHD2 (fragment): CHD2_HUMAN - Experimental evidence at protein level: Swiss-Prot protein existence level 1. DNA-binding helicase that specifically binds to the promoter of target genes, leading to chromatin remodeling, possibly by promoting deposition of histone H3.3. Involved in myogenesis via interaction with MYOD1: binds to myogenic gene regulatory sequences and mediates incorporation of histone H3.3 prior to the onset of myogenic gene expression, promoting their expression (By similarity). From Homo sapiens (Human).
   2178..2273    -  protein_bind   attL3: mutant version of attL; recombination site for the Gateway® LR reaction LR Clonase™
   2292..2310    -  promoter       T7 promoter: promoter for bacteriophage T7 RNA polymerase
   2500..2523    +  promoter       Pc promoter (fragment): intI1 (promoter lies within the coding sequence); class 1 integron promoter
   2699..2755    +  CDS            GmR (fragment): gentamycin acetyltransferase; aacC1; confers resistance to gentamycin
   2762..3553    +  CDS            SmR: aminoglycoside adenylyltransferase (Murphy, 1985); aadA; confers resistance to spectinomycin and streptomycin
   3646..4234    +  rep_origin     ori: high-copy-number ColE1/pMB1/pBR322/pUC origin of replication
