[The description below was written by a language model from this plasmid's Addgene catalogue record and pLannotate feature annotations shown in this document.]
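Description:
pDONR223_CHD2_p.E287Q is a Gateway entry clone built on the Invitrogen pDONR223 backbone and belongs to the Target Accelerator Plasmid Collection, a set of cancer-associated variant alleles assembled for systematic functional testing. It is maintained in E. coli as a high-copy plasmid through a ColE1/pUC-type origin. Selection uses spectinomycin, with resistance conferred by the aadA (SmR) aminoglycoside adenylyltransferase gene, which lies downstream of an integron Pc promoter fragment. The small lacI, lacZα and GmR fragments in the annotation appear to be non-functional backbone remnants. rrnB T1 and T2 terminators sit upstream of the cloning region and insulate the insert from read-through transcription.

The payload is a human CHD2 open reading frame carrying the E287Q substitution. CHD2 encodes a chromodomain helicase DNA-binding chromatin remodeller. The annotated coding region spans only about 1.5 kb and is labelled as a fragment of the Swiss-Prot protein. This fits the listed reference transcript being a short CHD2 isoform rather than the full-length protein, although the record does not say so explicitly. The ORF is flanked by two attL-type recombination sites (both called attL3 by the annotation software), which allow LR Clonase-mediated transfer into any compatible destination vector. The clone is in the "closed" configuration, with a stop codon immediately after the insert, so it supports native or N-terminally tagged expression but not C-terminal fusions. The entry vector has no promoter driving the insert. The only nearby promoter is a T7 promoter beyond the 3′ att site, and it points back toward the insert on the opposite strand. The plasmid therefore serves as a shuttle source for moving the mutant allele into expression vectors to compare variant function with wild type.
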