Addgene plasmid #81467: pDONR223_CHD2_p.E287Q
Purpose: Gateway Donor vector containing , part of the Target Accelerator Plasmid Collection.
Depositing lab: Jesse Boehm & William Hahn & David Root. Depositing organization: Broad Institute. Publication: Systematic Functional Interrogation of Rare Cancer Variants Identifies Oncogenic Alleles. Kim E, Ilic N, Shrestha Y, Zou L, Kamburov A, Zhu C, Yang X, Lubonja R, Tran N, Nguyen C, Lawrence MS, Piccioni F, Bagul M, Doench JG, Chouinard CR, Wu X, Hogstrom L, Natoli T, Tamayo P, Horn H, Corsello SM, Lage K, Root DE, Subramanian A, Golub TR, Getz G, Boehm JS, Hahn WC. Cancer Discov. 2016 Jul;6(7):714-26. doi: 10.1158/2159-8290.CD-16-0160. Epub 2016 May 4. PubMed 27147599.
Backbone
  Vector backbone: pDONR223
  Backbone manufacturer: Invitrogen
  Backbone size w/o insert (bp): 2790
  Vector type: Gateway Entry vector
Growth in bacteria
  Bacterial resistance: Spectinomycin, 50 μg/mL
  Growth temperature: 37°C
  Growth strain: DH5alpha
  Copy number: High Copy
Gene/Insert
  Gene/Insert name: CHD2 (alt name: NM_001042572.2)
  Species: H. sapiens (human)
  Mutation: E287Q
  Entrez Gene: CHD2 (a.k.a. EEOC)
  Promoter: None
  Cloning method: Gateway Cloning
  Sequencing primers: 5′ M13pUC-fwd; 3′ M13-Rev
Terms and licenses: Academic/Nonprofit Terms; Industry Terms: Not Available to Industry
Depositor comments: Closed state: stop codon immediately follows insert
How to cite: pDONR223_CHD2_p.E287Q was a gift from Jesse Boehm & William Hahn & David Root (Addgene plasmid # 81467 ; http://n2t.net/addgene:81467 ; RRID:Addgene_81467)
