>Addgene plasmid #81467 | pDONR223_CHD2_p.E287Q | depositor partial sequence | sequence record 154786 | Insert sequence
ATGATGAGAAATAAGGACAAAAGCCAAGAGGAGGACAGTTCGCTACACAGCAATGCATCGAGTCACTCAG
CCTCTGAAGAAGCTTCGGGTTCAGACTCAGGCAGTCAGTCGGAAAGTGAGCAGGGAAGTGATCCAGGAAG
TGGACATGGCAGCGAGTCGAACAGCAGCTCTGAATCTTCTGAGAGTCAGTCGGAATCTGAGAGCGAATCA
GCAGGTTCCAAATCCCAGCCAGTCCTCCCAGAAGCCAAAGAGAAGCCAGCCTCTAAGAAGGAACGGATAG
CTGATGTGAAGAAGATGTGGGAAGAATATCCTGATGTTTATGGGGTCAGGCGGTCAAACCGAAGCAGACA
AGAACCATCGCGATTTAATATTAAGGAAGAGGCAAGTAGCGGGTCTGAGAGTGGGAGCCCAAAAAGAAGA
GGCCAGAGGCAGCTGAAAAAACAAGAAAAATGGAAACAGGAACCCTCAGAAGATGAACAGGAACAAGGCA
CCAGTGCAGAGAGTGAGCCAGAACAAAAAAAAGTAAAAGCCAGAAGACCTGTCCCCAGAAGAACAGTGCC
CAAACCTCGTGTTAAAAAGCAGCCGAAGACTCAGCGTGGAAAGAGAAAAAAGCAAGATTCTTCTGATGAG
GATGATGATGATGACGAAGCTCCCAAAAGGCAGACTCGTCGAAGAGCGGCTAAAAACGTTAGTTACAAAG
AAGATGATGACTTTGAGACTGACTCAGATGATCTCATTGAAATGACTGGAGAAGGAGTTGATGAACAGCA
AGATAATAGTGAAACTATTGAAAAGGTCTTAGATTCAAGACTGGGAAAGAAAGGAGCCACTGGAGCATCT
ACTACTGTATATGCGATTCAAGCTAATGGCGACCCTAGTGGTGACTTTGACACTGAAAAGGATGAAGGTG
AAATCCAGTACCTCATCAAGTGGAAGGGTTGGTCTTACATCCACAGCACATGGGAGAGTGAAGAATCCTT
ACAGCAACAGAAAGTGAAGGGCCTAAAAAAACTAGAGAACTTCAAGAAAAAAGAGGACGAAATCAAACAA
TGGTTAGGGAAAGTTTCTCCTGAAGATGTAGAATATTTCAATTGCCAACAGGAGCTGGCTTCAGAGTTGA
ATAAACAGTATCAGATAGTAGAAAGAGTAATAGCTGTGAAGACAAGTAAATCTACATTGGGTCAAACAGA
TTTTCCAGCTCATAGTCGGAAGCCGGCACCCTCAAATGAGCCCGAATATCTATGTAAATGGATGGGACTC
CCCTATTCAGAGTGTAGCTGGGAAGATGAAGCCCTCATTGGAAAGAAATTCCAGAATTGCATTGACAGCT
TCCACAGTAGGAACAACTCAAAAACCATCCCAACAAGAGAATGCAAGGCCCTGAAGCAGAGACCACGATT
TGTAGCTTTAAAGAAACAACCTGCATATTTAGGAGGGGAGAATCTGGAACTTCGAGATTATCAGCTAGAA
GGTCTAAACTGGCTAGCTCATTCCTGGTGCAAG
