>Addgene plasmid #81467 | pDONR223_CHD2_p.E287Q | addgene partial sequence | sequence record 156424 | M13-F20 5'-TGTAAAACGACGGCCAGT-3'
TTCGTTGCAACAAATTGATGAGCAATGCTTTTTTATAATGCCAACTTTGTACAAAAAAGTTGGCATGATG
AGAAATAAGGACAAAAGCCAAGAGGAGGACAGTTCGCTACACAGCAATGCATCGAGTCACTCAGCCTCTG
AAGAAGCTTCGGGTTCAGACTCAGGCAGTCAGTCGGAAAGTGAGCAGGGAAGTGATCCAGGAAGTGGACA
TGGCAGCGAGTCGAACAGCAGCTCTGAATCTTCTGAGAGTCAGTCGGAATCTGAGAGCGAATCAGCAGGT
TCCAAATCCCAGCCAGTCCTCCCAGAAGCCAAAGAGAAGCCAGCCTCTAAGAAGGAACGGATAGCTGATG
TGAAGAAGATGTGGGAAGAATATCCTGATGTTTATGGGGTCAGGCGGTCAAACCGAAGCAGACAAGAACC
ATCGCGATTTAATATTAAGGAAGAGGCAAGTAGCGGGTCTGAGAGTGGGAGCCCAAAAAGAAGAGGCCAG
AGGCAGCTGAAAAAACAAGAAAAATGGAAACAGGAACCCTCAGAAGATGAACAGGAACAAGGCACCAGTG
CAGAGAGTGAGCCAGAACAAAAAAAAGTAAAAGCCAGAAGACCTGTCCCCAGAAGAACAGTGCCCAAACC
TCGTGTTAAAAAGCAGCCGAAGACTCAGCGTGGAAAGAGAAAAAAGCAAGATTCTTCTGATGAGGATGAT
GATGATGACGAAGCTCCCAAAAGGCAGACTCGTCGAAGAGCGGCTAAAAACGTTAGTTACAAAGAAGATG
ATGACTTTGAGACTGACTCAGATGATCTCATTGAAATGACTGGAGAAGGAGTTGATGAACAGCAAGATAA
TAGTGAAACTATTGAAAAGGTCTTAGATTCAAGACTGGGAAAGAAAGGAGCCACTGGAGCATCTACTACT
GTATATGCGATTCAAGCTAATGGCGACCCTAGTGGTGACTTTGACACTGAAAAGGATGAAGGTGAAATCC
AGTACCTCATCAAGTGGAAGGGTTGGTCTTACATCCACAGCACATGGGAGAGTGAAGAATCCTTAC
